>Addgene plasmid #62346 | pBSKΔB- CAG-rtTA2sM2-IRES-tTSkid-IRES-Neo | depositor full sequence | sequence record 109136 | pBSKΔB- CAG-rtTA2sM2-IRES-tTSkid-IRES-Neo sequence 9235 bps
CTAAATTGTAAGCGTTAATATTTTGTTAAAATTCGCGTTAAATTTTTGTTAAATCAGCTCATTTTTTAAC
CAATAGGCCGAAATCGGCAAAATCCCTTATAAATCAAAAGAATAGACCGAGATAGGGT
[37 nt withheld, positions 129-165]
AAAGAACGTGGACTCCAACGTCAAAGG
[49 nt withheld, positions 193-241]
T
[91 nt withheld, positions 243-333]
G
[124 nt withheld, positions 335-458]
CCCATTCGCCATTCAGGCTGCGCAACTGTTGGGAAGGGCGATCGGTGCGGGCCTCTTCGCTATTACGCCA
GCTGGCGAAAGGGGGATGTGCTGCAAGGCGATTAAGTTGGGTAACGCCAGGGTTTTCCCAGTCACGACGT
TGTAAAACGACGGCCAGTGAGCGCGCGTAATACGACTCACTATAGGGCGAATTGGGTACCGGGCCCCCCC
TCGAGGTCGACGAGACGGGTATACAGACATGATAAGATACATTGATGAGTTTGGACAAACCACAACTAGA
ATGCACTCGACGCGTTAAGATACATTGATGAGTTTGGACAAACCACAACTAGAATGCAGTGAAAAAAATG
CTTTATTTGTGAAATTTGTGATGCTATTGCTTTATTTGTAACCATTATAAGCTGCAATAAACAAGTTAAC
AACAACAATTGCATTCATTTTATGTTTCAGGTTCAGGGGGAGGTGTGGGAGGTTTTTTAAAGCAAGTAAA
ACCTCTACAAATGTGGTATGGCTGATTATGATCAGTTATCTAGAGAATTGATCCCCTCAGAAGAACTCGT
CAAGAAGGCGATAGAAGGCGATGCGCTGCGAATCGGGAGCGGCGATACCGTAAAGCACGAGGAAGCGGTC
AGCCCATTCGCCGCCAAGCTCTTCAGCAATATCACGGGTAGCCAACGCTATGTCCTGATAGCGGTCCGCC
ACACCCAGCCGGCCACAGTCGATGAATCCAGAAAAGCGGCCATTTTCCACCATGATATTCGGCAAGCAGG
CATCGCCATGGGTCACGACGAGATCATCGCCGTCGGGCATGCGCGCCTTGAGCCTGGCGAACAGTTCGGC
TGGCGCGAGCCCCTGATGCTCTTCGTCCAGATCATCCTGATCGACAAGACCGGCTTCCATCCGAGTACGT
GCTCGCTCGATGCGATGTTTCGCTTGGTGGTCGAATGGGCAGGTAGCCGGATCAAGCGTATGCAGCCGCC
GCATTGCATCAGCCATGATGGATACTTTCTCGGCAGGAGCAAGGTGAGATGACAGGAGATCCTGCCCCGG
CACTTCGCCCAATAGCAGCCAGTCCCTTCCCGCTTCAGTGACAACGTCGAGCACAGCTGCGCAAGGAACG
CCCGTCGTGGCCAGCCACGATAGCCGCGCTGCCTCGTCCTGCAGTTCATTCAGGGCACCGGACAGGTCGG
TCTTGACAAAAAGAACCGGGCGCCCCTGCGCTGACAGCCGGAACACGGCGGCATCAGAGCAGCCGATTGT
CTGTTGTGCCCAGTCATAGCCGAATAGCCTCTCCACCCAAGCGGCCGGAGAACCTGCGTGCAATCCATCT
TGTTCAATGGCCGATCCCATATTGGCTGCAGGAATTATCCCGGGTTGTGGCAAGCTTATCATCGTGTTTT
TCAAAGGAAAACCACGTCCCCGTGGTTCGGGGGGCCTAGACGTTTTTTTAACCTCGACTAAACACATGTA
AAGCATGTGCACCGAGGCCCCAGATCAGATCCCATACAATGGGGTACCTTCTGGGCATCCTTCAGCCCCT
TGTTGAATACGCTTGAGGAGAGCCATTTGACTCTTTCCACAACTATCCAACTCACAACGTGGCACTGGGG
TTGTGCCGCCTTTGCAGGTGTATCTTATACACGTGGCTTTTGGCCGCAGAGGCACCTGTCGCCAGGTGGG
GGGTTCCGCTGCCTGCAAAGGGTCGCTACAGACGTTGTTTGTCTTCAAGAAGCTTCCAGAGGAACTGCTT
CCTTCACGACATTCAACAGACCTTGCATTCCTTTGGCGAGAGGGGAAAGACCCCTAGGAATGCTCGTCAA
GAAGACAGGGCCAGGTTTCCGGGCCCTCACATTGCCAAAAGACGGCAATATGGTGGAAAATAACATATAG
ACAAACGCACACCGGCCTTATTCCAAGCGGCTTCGGCCAGTAACGTTAGGGGGGGGGGAGGGAAAAGGGG
GGGGGGGAGAGGGGCGGAATTGGCCGCCCTAGATGCATGCTCGACCTGCAGTTGGACCTGGGAGTGGACA
CCTGTGGAGAGAAAGGCAAAGTGGATGTCATTGTCACTCAAGTGTATGGCCAGATCTCAAGCCTGCCACA
CCTCAAGCTTGACAACAAAAAGATTGTCTTTTCTGACCAGATGGACGCGGCCACCCTCAAAGGCATCACC
GCGGGCCAGGTGAATATCAAATCCTCCTCGTTTTTGGAAACTGACAATCTTAGCGCAGAAGTCATGCCCG
CTTTTGAGAGGGAGTACTCACCCCAACAGCTGGCCCTCGCAGACAGCGAATTAATTCCAGCACACTGGAT
CAGTTATCTATGCGGCCGCTCATTAATTAACCTCGATTACCAGGGATCCTCTCCTTGCTGCAACAGGGAG
ATCACCTTTGGTTTGGTAAACAGGAATCCTGCCATGGAGGCCAGGTTGCTGTAATTCTCCAGCATCACCT
CACGGTACAGGCTTCTCTGAGACAGATCCAGCTTCTTCCACTCGTCCCGAGTAAAGAGCACAGCCACATC
TTCAAATGTCACTGACACTGCTAGCTTTCTCTTCTTTTTTGGTTTATTACCATCCTCAATGGGTGTATGC
TTTTTTTCATCTAACTGTGCAGAAAATCCAAATATTAATGATTTCAGCCCGAAATGGAAGGCCATTTCAG
CAGAGGTTCTCGCCTGAATATTAAATGCCTCTTGTAATAATGGTGGTGCAGCGTCTATCACATGATTATT
TTCTATCTGGTTTGTTGCTTGCTCCTCTAATACTGCACCCAACGTAAAATGGCTGATAGATTGCAGAATG
AAAAGAGCCTCCTCGACCGAAAACCCTGCATCGCATAGACAGCGTAGTTGCGCCTCTGCTTGTTCAAACT
GGGGGGGCGTAGGAGAGGTCCCTATATGCAATCGGGCTCCATCACGATGGACCAGTAATGCTTTACGGAA
ACTCAGAGCATTTTCCTGGAGAAACTGCTGCCAACTCTCAGTCGGTAACGGTGCTGAACGGGTGTGATGC
TTCGCCAGTATTGCCTCTGAAAGCATGTTCATAAGAGTCTGCTTGTTGCGCACGTGCCAATACAATGTAG
GCTGCTCTACACCTAGCTTCTGGGCGAGTTTACGGGTTGTTAAACCTTCGATTCCGACCTCATTAAGCAG
CTCTAATGCGCTGTTAATCACTTTACTTTTATCTAATCTAGACATGGTGAATTCGGGGCCGCGGAGGCTG
GATCGGTCCCGGTGTCTTCTATGGAGGTCAAAACAGCGTGGATGGCGTCTCCAGGCGATCTGACGGTTCA
CTAAACGAGCTCAGTACTCCTAGAGGATCCCGGGTTGTGGCAAGCTTATCATCGTGTTTTTCAAAGGAAA
ACCACGTCCCCGTGGTTCGGGGGGCCTAGACGTTTTTTTAACCTCGACTAAACACATGTAAAGCATGTGC
ACCGAGGCCCCAGATCAGATCCCATACAATGGGGTACCTTCTGGGCATCCTTCAGCCCCTTGTTGAATAC
GCTTGAGGAGAGCCATTTGACTCTTTCCACAACTATCCAACTCACAACGTGGCACTGGGGTTGTGCCGCC
TTTGCAGGTGTATCTTATACACGTGGCTTTTGGCCGCAGAGGCACCTGTCGCCAGGTGGGGGGTTCCGCT
GCCTGCAAAGGGTCGCTACAGACGTTGTTTGTCTTCAAGAAGCTTCCAGAGGAACTGCTTCCTTCACGAC
ATTCAACAGACCTTGCATTCCTTTGGCGAGAGGGGAAAGACCCCTAGGAATGCTCGTCAAGAAGACAGGG
CCAGGTTTCCGGGCCCTCACATTGCCAAAAGACGGCAATATGGTGGAAAATAACATATAGACAAACGCAC
ACCGGCCTTATTCCAAGCGGCTTCGGCCAGTAACGTTAGGGGGGGGGGAGGGAAAAGGGGGGGGGGGAGA
GGGGCGGAATTGGCCGCCCTAGATGCATGCTCGACGCGTAGTACTGGATCCTTACTTAGTTACCCGGGGA
GCATGTCAAGGTCAAAATCGTCAAGAGCGTCAGCAGGCAGCATATCAAGGTCAAAGTCGTCAAGGGCATC
GGCTGGGAGCATGTCTAAGTCAAAATCGTCAAGGGCGTCGGCCGGCCCGCCGCTTTCGCACTTTAGCTGT
TTCTCCAGGCCACATATGATTAGTTCCAGGCCGAAAAGGAAGGCAGGTTCGGCTCCCTGCCGGTCGAACA
GCTCAATTGCTTGTCTCAGAAGTGGGGGCATAGAATCGGTGGTAGGTGTCTCTCTTTCCTCTTTTGCTAC
TTGATGCTCCTGTTCCTCCAATACGCAGCCCAGTGTAAAGTGGCCCACGGCGGACAGAGCGTACAGTGCG
TTCTCCAGGGAGAAGCCTTGCTGACACAGGAACGCGAGCTGATTTTCCAGGGTTTCGTACTGTTTCTCTG
TTGGGCGGGTGCCGAGATGCACTTTAGCCCCGTCGCGATGTGAGAGGAGAGCACAGCGGAATGACTTGGC
GTTGTTCCGCAGAAAGTCTTGCCATGACTCGCCTTCCAGGGGGCAGAAGTGGGTATGATGCCTGTCCAGC
ATCTCGATTGGCAGGGCATCGAGCAGGGCCCGCTTGTTCTTCACGTGCCAGTACAGGGTAGGCTGCTCAA
CTCCCAGCTTTTGAGCGAGTTTCCTTGTCGTCAGGCCTTCGATACCGACTCCATTGAGTAATTCCAGAGC
GCCGTTTATGACTTTGCTCTTGTCCAGTCTAGACATGATATCGCTAGCGACGATCCGAGGTCGATACCAA
GCTTGGGTCTCCCTATAGTGAGTCGTATTAATTTCGATAAGCCAGTAAGCAGTGGGTTCTCTAGTTAGCC
AGAGAGCTCTTTGCCAAAATGATGAGACAGCACAATAACCAGCACGTTGCCCAGGAGCTGTAGGAAAAAG
AAGAAGGCATGAACATGGTTAGCAGAGGCTCTAGAGCCGCCGGTCACACGCCAGAAGCCGAACCCCGCCC
TGCCCCGTCCCCCCCGAAGGCAGCCGTCCCCCTGCGGCAGCCCCGAGGCTGGAGATGGAGAAGGGGACGG
CGGCGCGGCGACGCACGAAGGCCCTCCCCGCCCATTTCCTTCCTGCCGGCGCCGCACCGCTTCGCCCGCG
CCCGCTAGAGGGGGTGCGGCGGCGCCTCCCAGATTTCGGCTCCGCCAGATTTGGGACAAAGGAAGTCCCT
GCGCCCTCTCGCACGATTACCATAAAAGGCAATGGCTGCGGCTCGCCGCGCCTCGACAGCCGCCGGCGCT
CCGGGGCCGCCGCGCCCCTCCCCCGAGCCCTCCCCGGCCCGAGGCGGCCCCGCCCCGCCCGGCACCCCCA
CCTGCCGCCACCCCCCGCCCGGCACGGCGAGCCCCGCGCCACGCCCCGCACGGAGCCCCGCACCCGAAGC
CGGGCCGTGCTCAGCAACTCGGGGAGGGGGGTGCAGGGGGGGGTTACAGCCCGACCGCCGCGCCCACACC
CCCTGCTCACCCCCCCACGCACACACCCCGCACGCAGCCTTTGTTCCCCTCGCAGCCCCCCCGCACCGCG
GGGCACCGCCCCCGGCCGCGCTCCCCTCGCGCACACGCGGAGCGCACAAAGCCCCGCGCCGCGCCCGCAG
CGCTCACAGCCGCCGGGCAGCGCGGGCCGCACGCGGCGCTCCCCACGCACACACACACGCACGCACCCCC
CGAGCCGCTCCCCCCCGCACAAAGGGCCCTCCCGGAGCCCTTTAAGGCTTTCACGCAGCCACAGAAAAGA
AACGAGCCGTCATTAAACCAAGCGCTAATTACAGCCCGGAGGAGAAGGGCCGTCCCGCCCGCTCACCTGT
GGGAGTAACGCGGTCAGTCAGAGCCGGGGCGGGCGGCGCGAGGCGGCGCGGAGCGGGGCACGGGGCGAAG
GCAACGCAGCGACTCCCGCCCGCCGCGCGCTTCGCTTTTTATAGGGCCGCCGCCGCCGCCGCCTCGCCAT
AAAAGGAAACTTTCGGAGCGCGCCGCTCTGATTGGCTGCCGCCGCACCTCTCCGCCTCGCCCCGCCCCGC
CCCTCGCCCCGCCCCGCCCCGCCTGGCGCGCGCCCCCCCCCCCCCCGCCCCCATCGCTGCACAAAATAAT
TAAAAAATAAATAAATACAAAATTGGGGGTGGGGAGGGGGGGGAGATGGGGAGAGTGAAGCAGAACGTGG
GGCTCACCTCGACCCATGGTAATAGCGATGACTAATACGTAGATGTACTGCCAAGTAGGAAAGTCCCATA
AGGTCATGTACTGGGCATAATGCCAGGCGGGCCATTTACCGTCATTGACGTCAATAGGGGGCGTACTTGG
CATATGATACACTTGATGTACTGCCAAGTGGGCAGTTTACCGTAAATACTCCACCCATTGACGTCAATGG
AAAGTCCCTATTGGCGTTACTATGGGAACATACGTCATTATTGACGTCAATGGGCGGGGGTCGTTGGGCG
GTCAGCCAGGCGGGCCATTTACCGTAAGTTATGTAACGCGGAACTCCATATATGGGCTATGAACTAATGA
CCCCGTAATTGATTACTATTAATACGTCTCACTAGTTCTAGAGCGGCCGCCACCGCGGTGGAGCTCCAGC
TTTTGTTCCCTTTAGTGAGGGTTAATTGCGCGCTTGGCGTAATCATGGTCATAGCTGTTTCCTGTGTGAA
ATTGTTATCCGCTCACAATTCCACACAACATACGAGCCGGAAGCATAAAGTGTAAAGCCTGGGGTGCCTA
ATGAGTGAGCTAACTCACATTAATTGCGTTGCGCTCACTGCCCGCTTTCCAGTCGGGAAACCTGTCGTGC
CAGCTGCATTAATGAATCGGCCAACGCGCGGGGAGAGGCGGTTTGCGTATTGGGCGCTCTTCCGCTTCCT
CGCTCACTGACTCGCTGCGCTCGGTCGTTCGGCTGCGGCGAGCGGTATCAGCTCACTCAAAGGCGGTAAT
ACGGTTATCCACAGAATCAGGGGATAACGCAGGAAAGAACATGTGAGCAAAAGGCCAGCAAAAGGCCAGG
AACCGTAAAAAGGCCGCGTTGCTGGCGTTTTTCCATAGGCTCCGCCCCCCTGACGAGCATCACAAAAATC
GACGCTCAAGTCAGAGGTGGCGAAACCCGACAGGACTATAAAGATACCAGGCGTTTCCCCCTGGAAGCTC
CCTCGTGCGCTCTCCTGTTCCGACCCTGCCGCTTACCGGATACCTGTCCGCCTTTCTCCCTTCGGGAAGC
GTGGCGCTTTCTCATAGCTCACGCTGTAGGTATCTCAGTTCGGTGTAGGTCGTTCGCTCCAAGCTGGGCT
GTGTGCACGAACCCCCCGTTCAGCCCGACCGCTGCGCCTTATCCGGTAACTATCGTCTTGAGTCCAACCC
GGTAAGACACGACTTATCGCCACTGGCAGCAGCCACTGGTAACAGGATTAGCAGAGCGAGGTATGTAGGC
GGTGCTACAGAGTTCTTGAAGTGGTGGCCTAACTACGGCTACACTAGAAGGACAGTATTTGGTATCTGCG
CTCTGCTGAAGCCAGTTACCTTCGGAAAAAGAGTTGGTAGCTCTTGATCCGGCAAACAAACCACCGCTGG
TAGCGGTGGTTTTTTTGTTTGCAAGCAGCAGATTACGCGCAGAAAAAAAGGATCTCAAGAAGATCCTTTG
ATCTTTTCTACGGGGTCTGACGCTCAGTGGAACGAAAACTCACGTTAAGGGATTTTGGTCATGAGATTAT
CAAAAAGGATCTTCACCTAGATCCTTTTAAATTAAAAATGAAGTTTTAAATCAATCTAAAGTATATATGA
GTAAACTTGGTCTGACAGTTACCAATGCTTAATCAGTGAGGCACCTATCTCAGCGATCTGTCTATTTCGT
TCATCCATAGTTGCCTGACTCCCCGTCGTGTAGATAACTACGATACGGGAGGGCTTACCATCTGGCCCCA
GTGCTGCAATGATACCGCGGCTGCCACGCTCACCGGCTCCAGATTTATCAGCAATAAACCAGCCAGCCGG
AAGGGCCGAGCGCAGAAGTGGTCCTGCAACTTTATCCGCCTCCATCCAGTCTATTAATTGTTGCCGGGAA
GCTAGAGTAAGTAGTTCGCCAGTTAATAGTTTGCGCAACGTTGTTGCCATTGCTACAGGCATCGTGGTGT
CACGCTCGTCGTTTGGTATGGCTTCATTCAGCTCCGGTTCCCAACGATCAAGGCGAGTTACATGATCCCC
CATGTTGTGCAAAAAAGCGGTTAGCTCCTTCGGTCCTCCGATCGTTGTCAGAAGTAAGTTGGCCGCAGTG
TTATCACTCATGGTTATGGCAGCACTGCATAATTCTCTTACTGTCATGCCATCCGTAAGATGCTTTTCTG
TGACTGGTGAGTACTCAACCAAGTCATTCTGAGAATAGTGTATGCGGCGACCGAGTTGCTCTTGCCCGGC
GTCAATACGGGATAATACCGCGCCACATAGCAGAACTTTAAAAGTGCTCATCATTGGAAAACGTTCTTCG
GGGCGAAAACTCTCAAGGATCTTACCGCTGTTGAGATCCAGTTCGATGTAACCCACTCGTGCACCCAACT
GATCTTCAGCATCTTTTACTTTCACCAGCGTTTCTGGGTGAGCAAAAACAGGAAGGCAAAATGCCGCAAA
AAAGGGAATAAGGGCGACACGGAAATGTTGAATACTCATACTCTTCCTTTTTCAATATTATTGAAGCATT
TATCAGGGTTATTGTCTCATGAGCGGATACATATTTGAATGTATTTAGAAAAATAAACAAATAGGGGTTC
CGCGCACATTTCCCCGAAAAGTGCCAC
Features (pLannotate 1.2.2; 28 found; start..end, strand, type, name):
     30..458     -  rep_origin     f1 ori (sequence partly withheld): f1 bacteriophage origin of replication; arrow indicates direction of (+) strand synthesis
    463..618     -  CDS            lacZα (fragment): LacZα fragment of β-galactosidase; lacZ fragment
    626..644     +  promoter       T7 promoter: promoter for bacteriophage T7 RNA polymerase
    653..680     -  misc_feature   MCS (fragment): pBluescript multiple cloning site
    692..743     -  polyA_signal   SV40 poly(A) signal (fragment): SV40 polyadenylation signal
    754..875     -  polyA_signal   SV40 poly(A) signal: SV40 polyadenylation signal
    898..982     -  CDS            large T antigen (fragment): large T antigen from SV40 (simian virus 40)
   1005..1808    -  CDS            NeoR/KanR: aminoglycoside phosphotransferase from Tn5; aph(3')-II (or nptII); confers resistance to neomycin, kanamycin, and G418 (Geneticin®)
   1844..2306    -  misc_feature   IRES: internal ribosome entry site (IRES) of the encephalomyocarditis virus (EMCV)
   2490..2719    -  intron         chimeric intron: chimera between introns from adenovirus and immunoglobulin heavy chain genes
   2805..3653    -  CDS            tTS: fusion of a hybrid tetracycline repressor TetR with a nuclear localization signal and a KRAB silencing domain silences Tet-responsive promoters in the absence but not the presence of doxycycline
   3727..3760    -  promoter       TRE3GV promoter (fragment): 3rd-generation Tet-responsive promoter that can be activated by binding of Tet-On® 3G, optimized for retroviral and lentiviral vectors
   3794..4256    -  misc_feature   IRES: internal ribosome entry site (IRES) of the encephalomyocarditis virus (EMCV)
   4438..5184    -  CDS            rtTA-Advanced: improved tetracycline-controlled transactivator In the Tet-On® system, rtTA-Advanced binds to the Tet-responsive element and stimulates transcription only in the presence of tetracycline or doxycycline.
   5230..5248    -  promoter       T7 promoter: promoter for bacteriophage T7 RNA polymerase
   5264..5297    -  LTR            5' LTR (truncated) (fragment): truncated 5' long terminal repeat (LTR) from HIV-1
   5346..6354    -  intron         chimeric intron: chimera between introns from chicken β-actin and rabbit β-globin
   6355..6630    -  promoter       chicken β-actin promoter: No description available
   6633..6936    -  enhancer       CMV enhancer: human cytomegalovirus immediate early enhancer
   6998..7034    -  misc_feature   MCS (fragment): pBluescript multiple cloning site
   7047..7065    -  promoter       T3 promoter: promoter for bacteriophage T3 RNA polymerase
   7110..7126    -  protein_bind   lac operator: The lac repressor binds to the lac operator to inhibit transcription in E. coli. This inhibition can be relieved by adding lactose or isopropyl-β-D-thiogalactopyranoside (IPTG). lac repressor encoded by lacI
   7134..7164    -  promoter       lac promoter: promoter for the E. coli lac operon
   7179..7200    -  protein_bind   CAP binding site: CAP binding activates transcription in the presence of cAMP. E. coli catabolite activator protein
   7213..7305    -  CDS            lacI (fragment): lac repressor; lacI; The lac repressor binds to the lac operator to inhibit transcription in E. coli. This inhibition can be relieved by adding lactose or isopropyl-β-D-thiogalactopyranoside (IPTG).
   7488..8076    -  rep_origin     ori: high-copy-number ColE1/pMB1/pBR322/pUC origin of replication
   8247..9107    -  CDS            AmpR: β-lactamase; bla; confers resistance to ampicillin, carbenicillin, and related antibiotics
   9108..9212    -  promoter       AmpR promoter: bla
