[The description below was written by a language model from this plasmid's Addgene catalogue record and pLannotate feature annotations shown in this document.]
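Description:
pBSKΔB-CAG-rtTA2sM2-IRES-tTSkid-IRES-Neo is a 9,235-bp mammalian expression plasmid built on a modified pBluescript II SK(+) backbone. It is maintained in E. coli at high copy through the ColE1/pUC-type origin and selected with ampicillin via the bla gene. The backbone also retains the f1 phage origin, remnants of the lacZα/lac promoter region and multiple cloning site, and flanking T3 and T7 promoters.

The payload is a single tricistronic transcription unit driven by the CAG promoter, annotated here as the CMV enhancer, chicken β-actin promoter and the chicken β-actin/rabbit β-globin chimeric intron. The first open reading frame encodes rtTA2sM2 (matched by the annotation tool to rtTA-Advanced), a reverse tetracycline-controlled transactivator that binds Tet-responsive elements and activates transcription only when doxycycline is present. An EMCV IRES then directs translation of tTSkid, a TetR–KRAB silencer fusion that binds and represses Tet-responsive promoters in the absence of doxycycline and is released when the drug is added. A second EMCV IRES drives the neomycin phosphotransferase gene, allowing G418 selection of stable transfectants, and the transcript ends at SV40 polyadenylation signals. A second short chimeric intron lies between tTS and the downstream IRES. Small fragment hits to a TRE3G promoter, an HIV-1 LTR and SV40 large T antigen are probably residual or junction sequences rather than functional parts.

Coupling activator and silencer on one constitutive transcript gives tight Tet-On control: low background without doxycycline and strong induction with it. Part of the insert derives from an earlier regulatable-expression plasmid. The associated publication concerns simultaneous live imaging of the transcription and nuclear position of specific genes, though the record does not state this plasmid's exact role in that work.
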