Addgene plasmid #62346: pBSKΔB- CAG-rtTA2sM2-IRES-tTSkid-IRES-Neo
Purpose: Expresses rtTA2sM2 and tTSkid in mammalian cells
Depositing lab: Hiroshi Ochiai. Depositing organization: Hiroshima University. Publication: Simultaneous live imaging of the transcription and nuclear position of specific genes. Ochiai H, Sugawara T, Yamamoto T. Nucleic Acids Res. 2015 Jun 19. pii: gkv624. 10.1093/nar/gkv624 PubMed 26092696.
Backbone
  Vector backbone: pBlueScript II SK (+)
  Vector type: Mammalian Expression
  Selectable markers: Neomycin (select with G418)
Growth in bacteria
  Bacterial resistance: Ampicillin, 100 μg/mL
  Growth temperature: 37°C
  Growth strain: XL10 Gold
  Copy number: High Copy
Gene/Insert
  Gene/Insert name: rtTA2sM2-IRES-tTSkid
  Species: Synthetic
  Promoter: CAG
  Cloning method: Unknown
  Sequencing primers: 5′ M13/pUC Forward; 3′ M13/pUC Reverse
Resource information
  A portion of this plasmid was derived from a plasmid made by: A part of the insert is derived from pMTIKA (Addgene, 22061, deposited by Maria Castro).
Terms and licenses: Academic/Nonprofit Terms; Industry Terms: Not Available to Industry
How to cite: pBSKΔB- CAG-rtTA2sM2-IRES-tTSkid-IRES-Neo was a gift from Hiroshi Ochiai (Addgene plasmid # 62346 ; http://n2t.net/addgene:62346 ; RRID:Addgene_62346)
