>Addgene plasmid #62346 | pBSKΔB- CAG-rtTA2sM2-IRES-tTSkid-IRES-Neo | addgene partial sequence | sequence record 109132 | pCAGGS5 5'-ggttcggcttctggcgtgtgacc-3'
ACCATGTTCATGCCTTCTTCTTTTTCCTACAGCTCCTGGGCAACGTGCTGGTTATTGTGCTGTCTCATCA
TTTTGGCAAAGAGCTCTCTGGCTAACTAGAGAACCCACTGCTTACTGGCTTATCGAAATTAATACGACTC
ACTATAGGGAGACCCAAGCTTGGTATCGACCTCGGATCGTCGCTAGCGATATCATGTCTAGACTGGACAA
GAGCAAAGTCATAAACGGCGCTCTGGAATTACTCAATGGAGTCGGTATCGAAGGCCTGACGACAAGGAAA
CTCGCTCAAAAGCTGGGAGTTGAGCAGCCTACCCTGTACTGGCACGTGAAGAACAAGCGGGCCCTGCTCG
ATGCCCTGCCAATCGAGATGCTGGACAGGCATCATACCCACTTCTGCCCCCTGGAAGGCGAGTCATGGCA
AGACTTTCTGCGGAACAACGCCAAGTCATTCCGCTGTGCTCTCCTCTCACATCGCGACGGGGCTAAAGTG
CATCTCGGCACCCGCCCAACAGAGAAACAGTACGAAACCCTGGAAAATCAGCTCGCGTTCCTGTGTCAGC
AAGGCTTCTCCCTGGAGAACGCACTGTACGCTCTGTCCGCCGTGGGCCACTTTACACTGGGCTGCGTATT
GGAGGAACAGGAGCATCAAGTAGCAAAAGAGGAAAGAGAGACACCTACCACCGATTCTATGCCCCCACTT
CTGAGACAAGCAATTGAGCTGTTCGACCGGCAGGGAGCCGAACCTGCCTTCCTTTTCGGCCTGGAACTAA
TCATATGTGGCCTGGAGAAACAGCTAAAGTGCGAAAGCGGCGGGCCGGCCGACGCCCTTGACGATTTTGA
CTTAGACATGCTCCCAGCCGATGCCCTTGACGACTTTGACCTTGATATGCTGCCTGCTGACGCTCTTGAC
GATTTTGACCTTGACATGCTCCCCGGGTAACTAAGTAAGGATCCAGTACTACGCGTCGAGCATGCATCTA
GGGCGGCCAATTCCGCCCCTC
