>Addgene plasmid #62346 | pBSKΔB- CAG-rtTA2sM2-IRES-tTSkid-IRES-Neo | addgene partial sequence | sequence record 109133 | SV40pA-R 5'-GAAATTTGTGATGCTATTGC-3'
TATAAGCTGCAATAAACAAGTTAACAACAACAATTGCATTCATTTTATGTTTCAGGTTCAGGGGGAGGTG
TGGGAGGTTTTTTAAAGCAAGTAAAACCTCTACAAATGTGGTATGGCTGATTATGATCAGTTATCTAGAG
AATTGATCCCCTCAGAAGAACTCGTCAAGAAGGCGATAGAAGGCGATGCGCTGCGAATCGGGAGCGGCGA
TACCGTAAAGCACGAGGAAGCGGTCAGCCCATTCGCCGCCAAGCTCTTCAGCAATATCACGGGTAGCCAA
CGCTATGTCCTGATAGCGGTCCGCCACACCCAGCCGGCCACAGTCGATGAATCCAGAAAAGCGGCCATTT
TCCACCATGATATTCGGCAAGCAGGCATCGCCATGGGTCACGACGAGATCATCGCCGTCGGGCATGCGCG
CCTTGAGCCTGGCGAACAGTTCGGCTGGCGCGAGCCCCTGATGCTCTTCGTCCAGATCATCCTGATCGAC
AAGACCGGCTTCCATCCGAGTACGTGCTCGCTCGATGCGATGTTTCGCTTGGTGGTCGAATGGGCAGGTA
GCCGGATCAAGCGTATGCAGCCGCCGCATTGCATCAGCCATGATGGATACTTTCTCGGCAGGAGCAAGGT
GAGATGACAGGAGATCCTGCCCCGGCACTTCGCCCAATAGCAGCCAGTCCCTTCCCGCTTCAGTGACAAC
GTCGAGCACAGCTGCGCAAGGAACGCCCGTCGTGGCCAGCCACGATAGCCGCGCTGCCTCGTCCTGCAGT
TCATTCAGGGCACCGGACAGGTCGGTCTTGACAAAAAGAACCGGGCGCCCCTGCGCTGACAGCCGGAACA
CGGCGGCATCAGAGCAGCCGATTGTCTGTTGTGCCCAGTCATAGCCGAATAGCCTCTCCACCCAAGCGGC
CGGAGAACCTGCGTGCAATCCATCTTGTTCAATGGCCGATCCCATATTGGCTGCAGGAATTATCCCGGGT
TGTGGCAAGCTTA
