>Addgene plasmid #62346 | pBSKΔB- CAG-rtTA2sM2-IRES-tTSkid-IRES-Neo | addgene partial sequence | sequence record 109134 | synth-int-R 5'-ggagtactcaccccaacagc-3'
GCGAATTAATTCCAGCACACTGGATCAGTTATCTATGCGGCCGCTCATTAATTAACCTCGATTACCAGGG
ATCCTCTCCTTGCTGCAACAGGGAGATCACCTTTGGTTTGGTAAACAGGAATCCTGCCATGGAGGCCAGG
TTGCTGTAATTCTCCAGCATCACCTCACGGTACAGGCTTCTCTGAGACAGATCCAGCTTCTTCCACTCGT
CCCGAGTAAAGAGCACAGCCACATCTTCAAATGTCACTGACACTGCTAGCTTTCTCTTCTTTTTTGGTTT
ATTACCATCCTCAATGGGTGTATGCTTTTTTTCATCTAACTGTGCAGAAAATCCAAATATTAATGATTTC
AGCCCGAAATGGAAGGCCATTTCAGCAGAGGTTCTCGCCTGAATATTAAATGCCTCTTGTAATAATGGTG
GTGCAGCGTCTATCACATGATTATTTTCTATCTGGTTTGTTGCTTGCTCCTCTAATACTGCACCCAACGT
AAAATGGCTGATAGATTGCAGAATGAAAAGAGCCTCCTCGACCGAAAACCCTGCATCGCATAGACAGCGT
AGTTGCGCCTCTGCTTGTTCAAACTGGGGGGGCGTAGGAGAGGTCCCTATATGCAATCGGGCTCCATCAC
GATGGACCAGTAATGCTTTACGGAAACTCAGAGCATTTTCCTGGAGAAACTGCTGCCAACTCTCAGTCGG
TAACGGTGCTGAACGGGTGTGATGCTTCGCCAGTATTGCCTCTGAAAGCATGTTCATAAGAGTCTGCTTG
TTGCGCACGTGCCAATACAATGTAGGCTGCTCTACACCTAGCTTCTGGGCGAGTTTACGGGTTGTTAAAC
CTTCGATTCCGACCTCATTAAGCAGCTCTAATGCGCTGTTAATCACTTTACTTTTATCTAATCTAGACAT
GGTGAATTCGGGGCCGCGGAGGCTGGATCGGTCCCGGTGTCTTCTATGGA
