>Addgene plasmid #62346 | pBSKΔB- CAG-rtTA2sM2-IRES-tTSkid-IRES-Neo | addgene partial sequence | sequence record 109135 | tTA-R 5'-GGCGAGTTTACGGGTTGTTA-3'
CTCATTAAGCAGCTCTAATGCGCTGTTAATCACTTTACTTTTATCTAATCTAGACATGGTGAATTCGGGG
CCGCGGAGGCTGGATCGGTCCCGGTGTCTTCTATGGAGGTCAAAACAGCGTGGATGGCGTCTCCAGGCGA
TCTGACGGTTCACTAAACGAGCTCAGTACTCCTAGAGGATCCCGGGTTGTGGCAAGCTTATCATCGTGTT
TTTCAAAGGAAAACCACGTCCCCGTGGTTCGGGGGGCCTAGACGTTTTTTTAACCTCGACTAAACACATG
TAAAGCATGTGCACCGAGGCCCCAGATCAGATCCCATACAATGGGGTACCTTCTGGGCATCCTTCAGCCC
CTTGTTGAATACGCTTGAGGAGAGCCATTTGACTCTTTCCACAACTATCCAACTCACAACGTGGCACTGG
GGTTGTGCCGCCTTTGCAGGTGTATCTTATACACGTGGCTTTTGGCCGCAGAGGCACCTGTCGCCAGGTG
GGGGGTTCCGCTGCCTGCAAAGGGTCGCTACAGACGTTGTTTGTCTTCAAGAAGCTTCCAGAGGAACTGC
TTCCTTCACGACATTCAACAGACCTTGCATTCCTTTGGCGAGAGGGGAAAGACCCCTAGGAATGCTCGTC
AAGAAGACAGGGCCAGGTTTCCGGGCCCTCACATTGCCAAAAGACGGCAATATGGTGGAAAATAACATAT
AGACAAACGCACACCGGCCTTATTCCAAGCGGCTTCGGCCAGTAACGTTAGGGGGGGGGG
