>Addgene plasmid #62346 | pBSKΔB- CAG-rtTA2sM2-IRES-tTSkid-IRES-Neo | addgene partial sequence | sequence record 110057 | pBR322ori-F 5'-GGGAAACGCCTGGTATCTTT-3'
CCACCTCTGACTTGAGCGTCGATTTTTGTGATGCTCGTCAGGGGGGCGGAGCCTATGGAAAAACGCCAGC
AACGCGGCCTTTTTACGGTTCCTGGCCTTTTGCTGGCCTTTTGCTCACATGTTCTTTCCTGCGTTATCCC
CTGATTCTGTGGATAACCGTATTACCGCCTTTGAGTGAGCTGATACCGCTCGCCGCAGCCGAACGACCGA
GCGCAGCGAGTCAGTGAGCGAGGAAGCGGAAGAGCGCCCAATACGCAAACCGCCTCTCCCCGCGCGTTGG
CCGATTCATTAATGCAGCTGGCACGACAGGTTTCCCGACTGGAAAGCGGGCAGTGAGCGCAACGCAATTA
ATGTGAGTTAGCTCACTCATTAGGCACCCCAGGCTTTACACTTTATGCTTCCGGCTCGTATGTTGTGTGG
AATTGTGAGCGGATAACAATTTCACACAGGAAACAGCTATGACCATGATTACGCCAAGCGCGCAATTAAC
CCTCACTAAAGGGAACAAAAGCTGGAGCTCCACCGCGGTGGCGGCCGCTCTAGAACTAGTGAGACGTATT
AATAGTAATCAATTACGGGGTCATTAGTTCATAGCCCATATATGGAGTTCCGCGTTACATAACTTACGGT
AAATGGCCCGCCTGGCTGACCGCCCAACGACCCCCGCCCATTGACGTCAATAATGACGTATGTTCCCATA
GTAACGCCAATAGGGACTTTCCATTGACGTCAATGGGTGGAGTATTTACGGTAAACTGCCCACTTGGCAG
TACATCAAGTGTATCATATGCCAAGTACGCCCC
